>Addgene plasmid #186096 | pIG-702pUC19-tNGFR-P2A-LRBA | addgene full sequence | sequence record 367786 | Addgene NGS Result
CGCCTGACCTTCGAGCTCGGTACCCGGGGAACAATAACTATTTCCCTCTTGTCCCCTCAAAACCCTAAAA
CAAAACCTAGCCTATTTAACATATATTTAATCTTCCAATAGGGTTTGGCGTTGTTGTCAGCCTCGGGGAG
AGAGATTGGACAAATATTCTCCAAGAGGAGGAGGGCGACGCCAAGGACTTTCCACATCAACTGCTTTGGG
GTATCTCCACAAGTTGGAAGAGGGACCCTTTCGTTTTGCATTGCGTGTGTTGTGCTCATTACCAGTGCAG
CGACTGCCGTCCCAGGGTGACTCTGAGTTGTCGTTTATCGTCAGCTAACCATGGGTGCTGGTGCAACGGG
GAGGGCTATGGATGGACCAAGGCTCCTTCTTCTTTTGCTCTTGGGCGTTAGTCTGGGTGGAGCTAAAGAG
GCATGCCCCACCGGACTTTACACACATTCCGGTGAGTGTTGCAAGGCCTGCAACCTGGGAGAAGGCGTCG
CTCAACCCTGCGGGGCGAATCAAACCGTATGCGAACCTTGCCTCGATTCTGTTACATTCTCCGATGTCGT
CTCTGCGACGGAACCCTGCAAGCCATGCACGGAATGTGTCGGGTTGCAAAGTATGTCAGCTCCTTGCGTT
GAAGCAGACGATGCGGTGTGTAGATGTGCCTATGGGTATTATCAAGACGAAACGACGGGACGGTGTGAAG
CATGTCGAGTATGCGAGGCGGGCAGTGGCCTCGTCTTCTCTTGTCAGGACAAGCAAAACACTGTCTGTGA
AGAATGCCCTGATGGGACTTATAGTGATGAGGCGAATCACGTCGATCCATGTCTTCCCTGTACTGTCTGT
GAAGACACTGAGAGACAATTGCGAGAGTGTACGCGATGGGCCGACGCAGAGTGCGAGGAGATCCCAGGTC
GATGGATAACCAGGTCAACCCCTCCTGAGGGATCTGATAGTACCGCGCCCTCCACCCAAGAACCCGAAGC
TCCACCTGAGCAAGACCTCATAGCGTCCACAGTAGCAGGAGTTGTCACAACCGTCATGGGAAGTTCACAA
CCAGTAGTTACCAGGGGTACCACGGATAACCTCATTCCGGTGTACTGCAGCATTCTCGCCGCTGTGGTTG
TCGGACTTGTTGCATACATTGCCTTCAAACGCTGGAATAGCCGCGCCAAGCGCTCGGGTTCGGGTGCCAC
CAACTTCAGCCTGCTGAAGCAGGCCGGCGACGTGGAGGAGAACCCCGGCCCCGCTAGCGAAGACAATCGT
GTCCCTTCTCCCCCTCCTACAGGTGATGACGGGGGAGGTGGAGGGAGAGAAGAAACCCCTACTGAAGGGG
GTGCATTGTCTCTGAAACCAGGGCTCCCCATCAGGGGCATCAGAATGAAATTTGCCGTGTTGACCGGTTT
GGTTGAAGTTGGAGAAGTATCCAATAGGGATATTGTAGAAACTGTCTTTAACCTGGTAAGTCCATGAATA
TTTTATAAGCATATACTCTTTTCAGTGGGTTGGGGAACAAGATCTTAAAGCTGGAGCCATGTGGTTTACT
CATCCTCTAGAGTCGACCTGCAGAGGCTAGGTGGAGGCTCAGTGATGATAAGTCTGCGATGGTGGATGCA
TGTGTCATGGTCATAGCTGTTTCCTGTGTGAAATTGTTATCCGCTCAGAGGGCACAATCCTATTCCGCGC
TATCCGACAATCTCCAAGACATTAGGTGGAGTTCAGTTCGGCGTATGGCATATGTCGCTGGAAAGAACAT
GTGAGCAAAAGGCCAGCAAAAGGCCAGGAACCGTAAAAAGGCCGCGTTGCTGGCGTTTTTCCATAGGCTC
CGCCCCCCTGACGAGCATCACAAAAATCGACGCTCAAGTCAGAGGTGGCGAAACCCGACAGGACTATAAA
GATACCAGGCGTTTCCCCCTGGAAGCTCCCTCGTGCGCTCTCCTGTTCCGACCCTGCCGCTTACCGGATA
CCTGTCCGCCTTTCTCCCTTCGGGAAGCGTGGCGCTTTCTCATAGCTCACGCTGTAGGTATCTCAGTTCG
GTGTAGGTCGTTCGCTCCAAGCTGGGCTGTGTGCACGAACCCCCCGTTCAGCCCGACCGCTGCGCCTTAT
CCGGTAACTATCGTCTTGAGTCCAACCCGGTAAGACACGACTTATCGCCACTGGCAGCAGCCACTGGTAA
CAGGATTAGCAGAGCGAGGTATGTAGGCGGTGCTACAGAGTTCTTGAAGTGGTGGCCTAACTACGGCTAC
ACTAGAAGAACAGTATTTGGTATCTGCGCTCTGCTGAAGCCAGTTACCTTCGGAAAAAGAGTTGGTAGCT
CTTGATCCGGCAAACAAACCACCGCTGGTAGCGGTGGTTTTTTTGTTTGCAAGCAGCAGATTACGCGCAG
AAAAAAAGGATCTCAAGAAGATCCTTTGATCTTTTCTACGGGGTCTGACGCTCTATTCAACAAAGCCGCC
GTCCCGTCAAGTCAGCGTAAATGGGTAGGGGGCTTCAAATCGTCCTCGTGATACCAATTCGGAGCCTGCT
TTTTTGTACAAACTTGTTGATAATGGCAATTCAAGGATCTTCACCTAGATCCTTTTAAATTAAAAATGAA
GTTTTAAATCAATCTAAAGTATATATGAGTAAACTTGGTCTGACAGTTACCAATGCTTAATCAGTGAGGC
ACCTATCTCAGCGATCTGTCTATTTCGTTCATCCATAGTTGCCTGACTCCCCGTCGTGTAGATAACTACG
ATACGGGAGGGCTTACCATCTGGCCCCAGTGCTGCAATGATACCGCGAGAGCCACGCTCACCGGCTCCAG
ATTTATCAGCAATAAACCAGCCAGCCGGAAGGGCCGAGCGCAGAAGTGGTCCTGCAACTTTATCCGCCTC
CATCCAGTCTATTAATTGTTGCCGGGAAGCTAGAGTAAGTAGTTCGCCAGTTAATAGTTTGCGCAACGTT
GTTGCCATTGCTACAGGCATCGTGGTGTCACGCTCGTCGTTTGGTATGGCTTCATTCAGCTCCGGTTCCC
AACGATCAAGGCGAGTTACATGATCCCCCATGTTGTGCAAAAAAGCGGTTAGCTCCTTCGGTCCTCCGAT
CGTTGTCAGAAGTAAGTTGGCCGCAGTGTTATCACTCATGGTTATGGCAGCACTGCATAATTCTCTTACT
GTCATGCCATCCGTAAGATGCTTTTCTGTGACTGGTGAGTACTCAACCAAGTCATTCTGAGAATAGTGTA
TGCGGCGACCGAGTTGCTCTTGCCCGGCGTCAATACGGGATAATACCGCGCCACATAGCAGAACTTTAAA
AGTGCTCATCATTGGAAAACGTTCTTCGGGGCGAAAACTCTCAAGGATCTTACCGCTGTTGAGATCCAGT
TCGATGTAACCCACTCGTGCACCCAACTGATCTTCAGCATCTTTTACTTTCACCAGCGTTTCTGGGTGAG
CAAAAACAGGAAGGCAAAATGCCGCAAAAAAGGGAATAAGGGCGACACGGAAATGTTGAATACTCATACT
CTTCCTTTTTCAATATTATTGAAGCATTTATCAGGGTTATTGTCTCATGAGCGGATACATATTTGAATGT
ATTTAGAAAAATAAACAAATAGGGGTTCCGCGCACATTTCCCCGAAAAGTGCCAGATACCTGAAACAAAA
CCCATCGTACGGCCAAGGAAGTCTCCAATAACTGTGATCCACCACAAGCGCCAGGGTTTTCCCAGTCACG
ACGTTGTAAAACGACGGCCAGTCATGCATAATCCGCACGCATCTGGAATAAGGAAGTGCCATTC
Features (pLannotate 1.2.2; 8 found; start..end, strand, type, name):
     10..30      +  misc_feature   MCS (fragment): pUC18/19 multiple cloning site
    331..1251    +  CDS            NGFR (fragment): TNR16_HUMAN - Also known as TNFRSF16. Experimental evidence at protein level: Swiss-Prot protein existence level 1. Low affinity receptor which can bind to NGF, BDNF, NTF3, and NTF4. Forms a heterodimeric receptor with SORCS2 that binds the precursor forms of NGF, BDNF and NTF3 with high affinity, and has much lower affinity for mature NGF and BDNF (PubMed:24908487). Plays an important role in differentiation and survival of specific neuronal populations during development (By similarity). Can mediate cell survival as well as cell death of neural cells. Plays a role in the inactivation of RHOA
   1542..1563    +  misc_feature   MCS (fragment): pUC18/19 multiple cloning site
   1808..2396    -  rep_origin     ori: high-copy-number ColE1/pMB1/pBR322/pUC origin of replication
   2513..2537    -  protein_bind   attB1: mutant version of attB; recombination site for the Gateway® BP reaction BP Clonase™
   2637..3497    -  CDS            AmpR: β-lactamase; bla; confers resistance to ampicillin, carbenicillin, and related antibiotics
   3498..3602    -  promoter       AmpR promoter: bla
   3689..3732    -  CDS            lacZα (fragment): LacZα fragment of β-galactosidase; lacZ fragment
