[The description below was written by a language model from this plasmid's Addgene catalogue record and pLannotate feature annotations shown in this document.]
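Description:
pIG-702pUC19-tNGFR-P2A-LRBA is a small (about 3.8 kb) pUC19-based plasmid classified as a CRISPR vector, serving as a homology-directed repair donor template rather than as an expression construct. It is maintained in E. coli at high copy through the ColE1/pUC origin and selected with ampicillin via the β-lactamase gene and its native bla promoter. Remnants of the pUC18/19 multiple cloning site flank the insert, and a small lacZα fragment remains from the backbone. The annotation software also flagged a short attB1-like match between the origin and AmpR, which has no evident role in the design.

The payload lies between the two MCS fragments and centres on a partial coding sequence of human NGFR (the low-affinity neurotrophin receptor, TNFRSF16), consistent with the truncated tNGFR named in the record. Truncated NGFR is generally used as a signalling-inactive cell-surface marker that can be detected or enriched with antibodies. As the name indicates, it is joined through a P2A self-cleaving peptide to LRBA, so that in-frame integration at the human LRBA locus would yield marker and LRBA protein as separate polypeptides from the endogenous transcript. The few hundred unannotated bases on either side of the NGFR fragment presumably hold the P2A element and LRBA homology arms, but these are not annotated in the feature table, and their lengths and exact positions are not stated. No mammalian promoter is annotated, which fits dependence on the target gene's own promoter after knock-in.

The stated purpose is knock-in of truncated NGFR at a target gene. The associated work concerns high-yield genome engineering of primary cells with repair templates, where surface tNGFR provides a readout of knock-in efficiency.
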