Addgene plasmid #186096: pIG-702pUC19-tNGFR-P2A-LRBA
Purpose: Knockin of truncated NGFR to target gene
Depositing lab: Alexander Marson. Depositing organization: J. David Gladstone Institutes. Publication: High-yield genome engineering in primary cells using a hybrid ssDNA repair template and small-molecule cocktails. Shy BR, Vykunta VS, Ha A, Talbot A, Roth TL, Nguyen DN, Pfeifer WG, Chen YY, Blaeschke F, Shifrut E, Vedova S, Mamedov MR, Chung JJ, Li H, Yu R, Wu D, Wolf J, Martin TG, Castro CE, Ye L, Esensten JH, Eyquem J, Marson A. Nat Biotechnol. 2022 Aug 25:10.1038/s41587-022-01418-8. doi: 10.1038/s41587-022-01418-8. PubMed 36008610.
Backbone
  Vector backbone: PUC19
  Vector type: CRISPR
Growth in bacteria
  Bacterial resistance: Ampicillin, 100 μg/mL
  Growth temperature: 37°C
  Growth strain: DH5alpha
  Copy number: High Copy
Gene/Insert
  Gene/Insert name: LRBA
  Species: H. sapiens (human)
  Mutation: WT with tNGFR sequence
  Entrez Gene: LRBA (a.k.a. BGL, CDC4L, CVID8, LAB300, LBA, uc.147)
  Cloning method: Unknown
Terms and licenses: Academic/Nonprofit Terms; Industry Terms: Not Available to Industry
Depositor comments: Please visit https://www.biorxiv.org/content/10.1101/2021.09.02.458799v1 for bioRxiv preprint.
How to cite: pIG-702pUC19-tNGFR-P2A-LRBA was a gift from Alexander Marson (Addgene plasmid # 186096 ; http://n2t.net/addgene:186096 ; RRID:Addgene_186096)
